Addgene plasmid #162810: pAS1_4xh7SKPylT_EF1_BsmBI_Intein_DD
Purpose: STELLA destination plasmid containing restriction sites for golden gate cloning. Suitable for amber suppression (4xMmaPylT cassette); for transient expression
Depositing lab: Simon Elsaesser. Depositing organization: Karolinska Institutet. Publication: Universal Single-Residue Terminal Labels for Fluorescent Live Cell Imaging of Microproteins. Lafranchi L, Schlesinger D, Kimler KJ, Elsasser SJ. J Am Chem Soc. 2020 Nov 25;142(47):20080-20087. doi: 10.1021/jacs.0c09574. Epub 2020 Nov 11. PubMed 33175524.
Backbone
  Vector backbone: pAS
  Vector type: Mammalian Expression ; PiggyBac
Growth in bacteria
  Bacterial resistance: Ampicillin, 100 μg/mL
  Growth temperature: 37°C
  Growth strain: NEB Stable
  Copy number: High Copy
Gene/Insert
  Gene/Insert name: BsmBI_Intein_DD
  Species: H. sapiens (human)
  Promoter: EF1alpha
  Cloning method: Restriction Enzyme; 5′ cloning site Unknown (unknown if destroyed)
Terms and licenses: Academic/Nonprofit Terms; Industry Terms: Not Available to Industry
How to cite: pAS1_4xh7SKPylT_EF1_BsmBI_Intein_DD was a gift from Simon Elsaesser (Addgene plasmid # 162810 ; http://n2t.net/addgene:162810 ; RRID:Addgene_162810)
