[The description below was written by a language model from this plasmid's Addgene catalogue record and pLannotate feature annotations shown in this document.]
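Description:
pAS1_4xh7SKPylT_EF1_BsmBI_Intein_DD is a 7.7 kb mammalian expression plasmid on the pAS backbone, catalogued as a PiggyBac-type vector but described by the depositor as intended for transient expression. It serves as a destination plasmid of the STELLA system, accepting coding sequences by Golden Gate assembly through BsmBI sites. In bacteria it is maintained through a high-copy ColE1/pUC-type origin with ampicillin selection (AmpR and its promoter). An f1 origin and remnants of a lac region (lacZα fragment, lac promoter and operator, CAP site, lacI fragment) are also present. No mammalian selection marker was annotated, and the automated feature table does not label PiggyBac terminal repeats. Two stretches were matched to a phage lambda portal protein fragment, and their role is not explained by the record.

The expression unit is driven by the EF-1α core promoter followed by a truncated HTLV-1 5' LTR segment, a combination commonly used as a composite promoter for strong constitutive expression in mammalian cells. Downstream lie the BsmBI cloning position (named in the insert, not annotated), a fragment matching Synechocystis DnaE that corresponds to the intein, and a C-terminal FKBP12-derived destabilization domain (DD) of the Shield1-responsive type. These are followed by a short WPRE fragment and an SV40 polyadenylation signal. A cloned gene would therefore be expressed fused to the intein–DD module, though the record does not spell out how that module functions in the labelling scheme. Upstream and in the opposite orientation sit four tRNA copies, corresponding to the 4x pyrrolysyl tRNA (MmaPylT) cassette, with h7SK in the plasmid name suggesting human 7SK promoters. This cassette supplies suppressor tRNA for amber codon suppression. No cognate synthetase is annotated, so it would presumably be provided separately. The associated work concerns single-residue terminal labels for fluorescent live-cell imaging of microproteins.
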