Features (pLannotate 1.2.2; 22 found; start..end, strand, type, name):
    118..546     -  rep_origin     f1 ori (sequence partly withheld): f1 bacteriophage origin of replication; arrow indicates direction of (+) strand synthesis
    551..706     -  CDS            lacZα (fragment): LacZα fragment of β-galactosidase; lacZ fragment
    708..827     +  CDS            B (fragment): PORTL_LAMBD - Experimental evidence at protein level: Swiss-Prot protein existence level 1. Forms the portal vertex of the capsid (PubMed:6228056, PubMed:6232391). This portal plays critical roles in head assembly, genome packaging, neck/tail attachment, and genome ejection (Probable). The portal protein multimerizes as a single ring-shaped homododecamer arranged around a central channel (PubMed:6232391). Binds to the terminase subunits to form the packaging machine (PubMed:7799432). From Escherichia phage lambda (Bacteriophage lambda).
   1340..1408    -  ncRNA          tRNA: Accession: RF00005 - tRNA
   1669..1737    -  ncRNA          tRNA: Accession: RF00005 - tRNA
   1998..2066    -  ncRNA          tRNA: Accession: RF00005 - tRNA
   2327..2395    -  ncRNA          tRNA: Accession: RF00005 - tRNA
   2687..2898    +  promoter       EF-1α core promoter: core promoter for human elongation factor EF-1α
   2911..3179    +  LTR            5' LTR (truncated): truncated 5' long terminal repeat (LTR) from human T-cell leukemia virus (HTLV) type 1
   3243..3728    +  CDS            dnaE-N (fragment): DPO3A_SYNY3 - Experimental evidence at protein level: Swiss-Prot protein existence level 1. DNA polymerase III is a complex, multichain enzyme responsible for most of the replicative synthesis in bacteria. This DNA polymerase also exhibits 3' to 5' exonuclease activity. The alpha chain is the DNA polymerase (By similarity). From Synechocystis sp. (strain PCC 6803 / Kazusa).
   3747..4068    +  CDS            DD-C (fragment): destabilization domain that can be stabilized by Shield1 in the ProteoTuner™ system FKBP12 mutant optimized for use as a C-terminal tag
   4076..4182    +  misc_feature   WPRE (fragment): woodchuck hepatitis virus posttranscriptional regulatory element
   4191..4312    +  polyA_signal   SV40 poly(A) signal: SV40 polyadenylation signal
   4330..4422    +  ncRNA          G-CSF SLDE: Accession: RF00183 - G-CSF factor stem-loop destabilising element (SLDE)
   5119..5586    +  CDS            B (fragment): PORTL_LAMBD - Experimental evidence at protein level: Swiss-Prot protein existence level 1. Forms the portal vertex of the capsid (PubMed:6228056, PubMed:6232391). This portal plays critical roles in head assembly, genome packaging, neck/tail attachment, and genome ejection (Probable). The portal protein multimerizes as a single ring-shaped homododecamer arranged around a central channel (PubMed:6232391). Binds to the terminase subunits to form the packaging machine (PubMed:7799432). From Escherichia phage lambda (Bacteriophage lambda).
   5624..5640    -  protein_bind   lac operator: The lac repressor binds to the lac operator to inhibit transcription in E. coli. This inhibition can be relieved by adding lactose or isopropyl-β-D-thiogalactopyranoside (IPTG). lac repressor encoded by lacI
   5648..5678    -  promoter       lac promoter: promoter for the E. coli lac operon
   5693..5714    -  protein_bind   CAP binding site: CAP binding activates transcription in the presence of cAMP. E. coli catabolite activator protein
   5727..5819    -  CDS            lacI (fragment): lac repressor; lacI; The lac repressor binds to the lac operator to inhibit transcription in E. coli. This inhibition can be relieved by adding lactose or isopropyl-β-D-thiogalactopyranoside (IPTG).
   6002..6590    -  rep_origin     ori: high-copy-number ColE1/pMB1/pBR322/pUC origin of replication
   6761..7621    -  CDS            AmpR: β-lactamase; bla; confers resistance to ampicillin, carbenicillin, and related antibiotics
   7622..65      -  promoter       AmpR promoter (across the origin): bla
>Addgene plasmid #162810 | pAS1_4xh7SKPylT_EF1_BsmBI_Intein_DD | addgene full sequence | sequence record 318680 | Addgene NGS Result
TATTGTCTCATGAGCGGATACATATTTGAATGTATTTAGAAAAATAAACAAATAGGGGTTCCGCGCACAT
TTCCCCGAAAAGTGCCACCTAAATTGTAAGCGTTAATATTTTGTTAAAATTCGCGTTAAATTTTTGTTAA
ATCAGCTCATTTTTTAACCAATAGGCCGAAATCGGCAAAATCCCTTATAAATCAAAAGAATAGACCGAGA
TAGGGT
[37 nt withheld, positions 217-253]
AAAGAACGTGGACTCCAACGTCAAAGG
[49 nt withheld, positions 281-329]
T
[91 nt withheld, positions 331-421]
G
[124 nt withheld, positions 423-546]
CCCATTCGCCATTCAGGCTGCGCAACTGTTGGGAAGGGCGATCGGTGCGGGCCTCTTCGCTATTACGCCA
GCTGGCGAAAGGGGGATGTGCTGCAAGGCGATTAAGTTGGGTAACGCCAGGGTTTTCCCAGTCACGACGT
TGTAAAACGACGGCCAGTGAGCGCGCCTCGTTCATTCACGTTTTTGAACCCGTGGAGGACGGGCAGACTC
GCGGTGCAAATGTGTTTTACAGCGTGATGGAGCAGATGAAGATGCTCGACACGCTGCAGAACACGCAGCT
AGATTAACCCTAGAAAGATAATCATATTGTGACGTACGTTAAAGATAATCATGTGTAAAATTGACGCATG
TGTTTTATCGGTCTGTATATCGAGGTTTATTTATTAATTTGAATAGATATTAAGTTTTATTATATTTACA
CTTACATACTAATAATAAATTCAACAAACAATTTATTTATGTTTATTTATTTATTAAAAAAAACAAAAAC
TCAAAATTTCTTCTATAAAGTAACAAAACTTTTATGAGGGACAGCCCCCCCCCAAAGCCCCCAGGGATGT
AATTACGTCCCTCCCCCGCTAGGGGGCAGCAGCGAGCCGCCCGGGGCTCCGCTCCGGTCCGGCGCTCCCC
CCGCATCCCCGAGCCGGCAGCGTGCGGGGACAGCCCGGGCACGGGGAAGGTGGCACGGGATCGCTTTCCT
CTGAACGCTTCTCGCTGCTCTTTGAGCCTGCAGACACCTGGGGGGATACGGGGAAAAGGCCTCCACGGCC
AACTAGTGAAAAACCGCACTTGTCCGGAAACCCCGGGAATCTAACCCGGCTGAACGGATTTAGAGTCCGT
TCGATCTACATGATCAGGTTTCCGAGGTACCCAGGCGGCGCACAAGCTATATAAACCTGAAGGAAATCTC
AACTTTACACTTAGGTCAAGTTACTTATCGTACTAGAGCTTCAGCAGGAAATTTAACTAAAATCTAATTT
AACCAGCATAGCAAATATCATTTATTCCCAAAATGCTAAAGTTTGAGATAAACGGACTTGATTTCCGGCT
GTTTTGACACTATCCAGAATGCCTTGCAGATGGGTGGGGCATGCTAAATACTGCAGGAAAAACCGCACTT
GTCCGGAAACCCCGGGAATCTAACCCGGCTGAACGGATTTAGAGTCCGTTCGATCTACATGATCAGGTTT
CCGAGGTACCCAGGCGGCGCACAAGCTATATAAACCTGAAGGAAATCTCAACTTTACACTTAGGTCAAGT
TACTTATCGTACTAGAGCTTCAGCAGGAAATTTAACTAAAATCTAATTTAACCAGCATAGCAAATATCAT
TTATTCCCAAAATGCTAAAGTTTGAGATAAACGGACTTGATTTCCGGCTGTTTTGACACTATCCAGAATG
CCTTGCAGATGGGTGGGGCATGCTAAATACTGCAGGAAAAACCGCACTTGTCCGGAAACCCCGGGAATCT
AACCCGGCTGAACGGATTTAGAGTCCGTTCGATCTACATGATCAGGTTTCCGAGGTACCCAGGCGGCGCA
CAAGCTATATAAACCTGAAGGAAATCTCAACTTTACACTTAGGTCAAGTTACTTATCGTACTAGAGCTTC
AGCAGGAAATTTAACTAAAATCTAATTTAACCAGCATAGCAAATATCATTTATTCCCAAAATGCTAAAGT
TTGAGATAAACGGACTTGATTTCCGGCTGTTTTGACACTATCCAGAATGCCTTGCAGATGGGTGGGGCAT
GCTAAATACTGCAGGAAAAACCGCACTTGTCCGGAAACCCCGGGAATCTAACCCGGCTGAACGGATTTAG
AGTCCGTTCGATCTACATGATCAGGTTTCCGAGGTACCCAGGCGGCGCACAAGCTATATAAACCTGAAGG
AAATCTCAACTTTACACTTAGGTCAAGTTACTTATCGTACTAGAGCTTCAGCAGGAAATTTAACTAAAAT
CTAATTTAACCAGCATAGCAAATATCATTTATTCCCAAAATGCTAAAGTTTGAGATAAACGGACTTGATT
TCCGGCTGTTTTGACACTATCCAGAATGCCTTGCAGATGGGTGGGGCATGCTAAATACTGCAGAACTAGT
GCTCTAGAAAGGATCTGCGATCGCTCCGGTGCCCGTCAGTGGGCAGAGCGCACATCGCCCACAGTCCCCG
AGAAGTTGGGGGGAGGGGTCGGCAATTGAACGGGTGCCTAGAGAAGGTGGCGCGGGGTAAACTGGGAAAG
TGATGTCGTGTACTGGCTCCGCCTTTTTCCCGAGGGTGGGGGAGAACCGTATATAAGTGCAGTAGTCGCC
GTGAACGTTCTTTTTCGCAACGGGTTTGCCGCCAGAACACAGCTGAAGCTTCGAGGGGCTCGCATCTCTC
CTTCACGCGCCCGCCGCCCTACCTGAGGCCGCCATCCACGCCGGTTGAGTCGCGTTCTGCCGCCTCCCGC
CTGTGGTGCCTCCTGAACTGCGTCCGCCGTCTAGGTAAGTTTAAAGCTCAGGTCGAGACCGGGCCTTTGT
CCGGCGCTCCCTTGGAGCCTACCTAGACTCAGCCGGCTCTCCACGCTTTGCCTGACCCTGCTTGCTCAAC
TCTACGTCTTTGTTTCGTTTTCTGTTCTGCGCCGTTACAGATCCAAGCTGTGACCGGCGCCTACTCTAGA
GCTAGCGAATTCGCCACCAGAGACGGTTCCGTCTCATGCCTCAGTTTTGGCACCGAAATTTTAACCGTTG
AGTACGGCCCATTGCCCATTGGCAAAATTGTGAGTGAAGAAATTAATTGTTCTGTGTACAGTGTTGATCC
AGAAGGGAGAGTTTACACCCAGGCGATCGCCCAATGGCATGACCGGGGAGAGCAGGAAGTATTGGAATAT
GAATTGGAAGATGGTTCAGTAATCCGAGCTACCTCTGACCACCGCTTTTTAACCACCGATTATCAACTGT
TGGCGATCGAAGAAATTTTTGCTAGGCAACTGGACTTGTTGACTTTAGAAAATATTAAGCAAACTGAAGA
AGCTCTTGACAACCATCGTCTTCCCTTTCCATTACTTGACGCTGGGACAATTAAAATGGTTAAAGTTATC
GGTCGTCGTTCCCTCGGAGTGCAAAGAATATTTGATATTGGTCTTCCCCAAGACCATAATTTTCTGCTAG
CCAATGGGGCGATCGCCGCCGCCTGCTTCAACGAATTCGAATTCCTCGAGGGAGTGCAGGTGGAAACCAT
CTCCCCAGGTGACGGGCGCACCTTCCCCAAGCGCGGCCAGACCTGCGTGGTGCACTACACCGGGATGCTT
GGAGATGGAAAGAAAGTTGACTCCTCCCGGGACAGAAACAAGCCCTTTAAGTTTATGCTAGGCAAGCAGG
AGGTGATCCGAGGCTGGGAAGAAGGGGTTGCCCAGATGAGTGTGGGTCAGGGAGCCAAACTGACTATATC
TCCAGATTATGCCTATGGTGCCACTGGGCACCCAGGCATCATCCCACCACATGCCACTCTCGTCTTCGAT
GTGGAGCTTCTAGAACTGGAATGATCGACAATCAACCTCTGGATTACAAAATTTGTGAAAGATTGACTGG
TATTCTTAACTATGTTGCTCCTTTTACGCTATGTGGATACGCTGCTTTAATGCCTTTGTATCATGCGTTA
ACTAAACTTGTTTATTGCAGCTTATAATGGTTACAAATAAAGCAATAGCATCACAAATTTCACAAATAAA
GCATTTTTTTCACTGCATTCTAGTTGTGGTTTGTCCAAACTCATCAATGTATCTTATCATGTCTGGAATT
GACTCAAATGATGTCAATTAGTCTATCAGAAGCTCATCTGGTCTCCCTTCCGGGGGACAAGACATCCCTG
TTTAATATTTAAACAGCAGTGTTCCCAAACTGGGTTCTTATATCCCTTGCTCTGGTCAACCAGGTTGCAG
GGTTTCCTGTCCTCACAGGAACGAAGTCCCTAAAGAAACAGTGGCAGCCAGGTTTAGCCCCGGAATTGAC
TGGATTCCTTTTTTAGGGCCCATTGGTATGGCTTTTTCCCCGTATCCCCCCAGGTGTCTGCAGGCTCAAA
GAGCAGCGAGAAGCGTTCAGAGGAAAGCGATCCCGTGCCACCTTCCCCGTGCCCGGGCTGTCCCCGCACG
CTGCCGGCTCGGGGATGCGGGGGGAGCGCCGGACCGGAGCGGAGCCCCGGGCGGCTCGCTGCTGCCCCCT
AGCGGGGGAGGGACGTAATTACATCCCTGGGGGCTTTGGGGGGGGGCTGTCCCTGATATCTATAACAAGA
AAATATATATATAATAAGTTATCACGTAAGTAGAACATGAAATAACAATATAATTATCGTATGAGTTAAA
TCTTAAAAGTCACGTAAAAGATAATCATGCGTCATTTTGACTCACGCGGTCGTTATAGTTCAAAATCAGT
GACACTTACCGCATTGACAAGCACGCCTCACGGGAGCTCCAAGCGGCGACTGAGATGTCCTAAATGCACA
GCGACGGATTCGCGCTATTTAGAAAGAGAGAGCAATATTTCAAGAATGCATGCGTCAATTTTACGCAGAC
TATCTTTCTAGGGTTAATCTAGCTGCATCAGGATCATATCGTCGGGTCTTTTTTCCGGCTCAGTCATCGC
CCAAGCTGGCGCTATCTGGGCATCGGGGAGGAAGAAGCCCGTGCCTTTTCCCGCGAGGTTGAAGCGGCAT
GGAAAGAGTTTGCCGAGGATGACTGCTGCTGCATTGACGTTGAGCGAAAACGCACGTTTACCATGATGAT
TCGGGAAGGTGTGGCCATGCACGCCTTTAACGGTGAACTGTTCGTTCAGGCCACCTGGGATACCAGTTCG
TCGCGGCTTTTCCGGACACAGTTCCGGATGGTCAGCCCGAAGCGCATCAGCAACCCGAACAATACCGGCG
ACAGCCGGAACTGCCGTGCCGGTGTGCAGATTAATGACAGCGGTGCGGCGCTGGGATATTACGTCAGCGA
GGACGGGTATCCTGGCTGGATGCCGCAGAAATGGACATGGATACCCCGTGAGTTACCCGGCGGGCGCGCT
TGGCGTAATCATGGTCATAGCTGTTTCCTGTGTGAAATTGTTATCCGCTCACAATTCCACACAACATACG
AGCCGGAAGCATAAAGTGTAAAGCCTGGGGTGCCTAATGAGTGAGCTAACTCACATTAATTGCGTTGCGC
TCACTGCCCGCTTTCCAGTCGGGAAACCTGTCGTGCCAGCTGCATTAATGAATCGGCCAACGCGCGGGGA
GAGGCGGTTTGCGTATTGGGCGCTCTTCCGCTTCCTCGCTCACTGACTCGCTGCGCTCGGTCGTTCGGCT
GCGGCGAGCGGTATCAGCTCACTCAAAGGCGGTAATACGGTTATCCACAGAATCAGGGGATAACGCAGGA
AAGAACATGTGAGCAAAAGGCCAGCAAAAGGCCAGGAACCGTAAAAAGGCCGCGTTGCTGGCGTTTTTCC
ATAGGCTCCGCCCCCCTGACGAGCATCACAAAAATCGACGCTCAAGTCAGAGGTGGCGAAACCCGACAGG
ACTATAAAGATACCAGGCGTTTCCCCCTGGAAGCTCCCTCGTGCGCTCTCCTGTTCCGACCCTGCCGCTT
ACCGGATACCTGTCCGCCTTTCTCCCTTCGGGAAGCGTGGCGCTTTCTCATAGCTCACGCTGTAGGTATC
TCAGTTCGGTGTAGGTCGTTCGCTCCAAGCTGGGCTGTGTGCACGAACCCCCCGTTCAGCCCGACCGCTG
CGCCTTATCCGGTAACTATCGTCTTGAGTCCAACCCGGTAAGACACGACTTATCGCCACTGGCAGCAGCC
ACTGGTAACAGGATTAGCAGAGCGAGGTATGTAGGCGGTGCTACAGAGTTCTTGAAGTGGTGGCCTAACT
ACGGCTACACTAGAAGAACAGTATTTGGTATCTGCGCTCTGCTGAAGCCAGTTACCTTCGGAAAAAGAGT
TGGTAGCTCTTGATCCGGCAAACAAACCACCGCTGGTAGCGGTGGTTTTTTTGTTTGCAAGCAGCAGATT
ACGCGCAGAAAAAAAGGATCTCAAGAAGATCCTTTGATCTTTTCTACGGGGTCTGACGCTCAGTGGAACG
AAAACTCACGTTAAGGGATTTTGGTCATGAGATTATCAAAAAGGATCTTCACCTAGATCCTTTTAAATTA
AAAATGAAGTTTTAAATCAATCTAAAGTATATATGAGTAAACTTGGTCTGACAGTTACCAATGCTTAATC
AGTGAGGCACCTATCTCAGCGATCTGTCTATTTCGTTCATCCATAGTTGCCTGACTCCCCGTCGTGTAGA
TAACTACGATACGGGAGGGCTTACCATCTGGCCCCAGTGCTGCAATGATACCGCGAGACCCACGCTCACC
GGCTCCAGATTTATCAGCAATAAACCAGCCAGCCGGAAGGGCCGAGCGCAGAAGTGGTCCTGCAACTTTA
TCCGCCTCCATCCAGTCTATTAATTGTTGCCGGGAAGCTAGAGTAAGTAGTTCGCCAGTTAATAGTTTGC
GCAACGTTGTTGCCATTGCTACAGGCATCGTGGTGTCACGCTCGTCGTTTGGTATGGCTTCATTCAGCTC
CGGTTCCCAACGATCAAGGCGAGTTACATGATCCCCCATGTTGTGCAAAAAAGCGGTTAGCTCCTTCGGT
CCTCCGATCGTTGTCAGAAGTAAGTTGGCCGCAGTGTTATCACTCATGGTTATGGCAGCACTGCATAATT
CTCTTACTGTCATGCCATCCGTAAGATGCTTTTCTGTGACTGGTGAGTACTCAACCAAGTCATTCTGAGA
ATAGTGTATGCGGCGACCGAGTTGCTCTTGCCCGGCGTCAATACGGGATAATACCGCGCCACATAGCAGA
ACTTTAAAAGTGCTCATCATTGGAAAACGTTCTTCGGGGCGAAAACTCTCAAGGATCTTACCGCTGTTGA
GATCCAGTTCGATGTAACCCACTCGTGCACCCAACTGATCTTCAGCATCTTTTACTTTCACCAGCGTTTC
TGGGTGAGCAAAAACAGGAAGGCAAAATGCCGCAAAAAAGGGAATAAGGGCGACACGGAAATGTTGAATA
CTCATACTCTTCCTTTTTCAATATTATTGAAGCATTTATCAGGGT
